>Addgene plasmid #81740 | pDONR223_PRDM1_WT | addgene full sequence | sequence record 168820 | Addgene NGS Result
CTTTCCTGCGTTATCCCCTGATTCTGTGGATAACCGTATTACCGCCTTTGAGTGAGCTGATACCGCTCGC
CGCAGCCGAACGACCGAGCGCAGCGAGTCAGTGAGCGAGGAAGCGGAAGAGCGCCCAATACGCAAACCGC
CTCTCCCCGCGCGTTGGCCGATTCATTAATGCAGCTGGCACGACAGGTTTCCCGACTGGAAAGCGGGCAG
TGAGCGCAACGCAATTAATACGCGTACCGCTAGCCAGGAAGAGTTTGTAGAAACGCAAAAAGGCCATCCG
TCAGGATGGCCTTCTGCTTAGTTTGATGCCTGGCAGTTTATGGCGGGCGTCCTGCCCGCCACCCTCCGGG
CCGTTGCTTCACAACGTTCAAATCCGCTCCCGGCGGATTTGTCCTACTCAGGAGAGCGTTCACCGACAAA
CAACAGATAAAACGAAAGGCCCAGTCTTCCGACTGAGCCTTTCGTTTTATTTGATGCCTGGCAGTTCCCT
ACTCTCGCGTTAACGCTAGCATGGATGTTTTCCCAGTCACGACGTTGTAAAACGACGGCCAGTCTTAAGC
TCGGGCCCCAAATAATGATTTTATTTTGACTGATAGTGACCTGTTCGTTGCAACAAATTGATGAGCAATG
CTTTTTTATAATGCCAACTTTGTACAAAAAAGTTGGCACCATGGAAAAGATCTATTCCAGAGGGGAGCTT
CACCACTTCATTGACGGCTTTAATGAAGAGAAAAGCAACTGGATGCGCTATGTGAATCCAGCACACTCTC
CCCGGGAGCAAAACCTGGCTGCGTGTCAGAACGGGATGAACATCTACTTCTACACCATTAAGCCCATCCC
TGCCAACCAGGAACTTCTTGTGTGGTATTGTCGGGACTTTGCAGAAAGGCTTCACTACCCTTATCCCGGA
GAGCTGACAATGATGAATCTCACACAAACACAGAGCAGTCTAAAGCAACCGAGCACTGAGAAAAATGAAC
TCTGCCCAAAGAATGTCCCAAAGAGAGAGTACAGCGTGAAAGAAATCCTAAAATTGGACTCCAACCCCTC
CAAAGGAAAGGACCTCTACCGTTCTAACATTTCACCCCTCACATCAGAAAAGGACCTCGATGACTTTAGA
AGACGTGGGAGCCCCGAAATGCCCTTCTACCCTCGGGTCGTTTACCCCATCCGGGCCCCTCTGCCAGAAG
ACTTTTTGAAAGCTTCCCTGGCCTACGGGATCGAGAGACCCACGTACATCACTCGCTCCCCCATTCCATC
CTCCACCACTCCAAGCCCCTCTGCAAGAAGCAGCCCCGACCAAAGCCTCAAGAGCTCCAGCCCTCACAGC
AGCCCTGGGAATACGGTGTCCCCTGTGGGCCCCGGCTCTCAAGAGCACCGGGACTCCTACGCTTACTTGA
ACGCGTCCTACGGCACGGAAGGTTTGGGCTCCTACCCTGGCTACGCACCCCTGCCCCACCTCCCGCCAGC
TTTCATCCCCTCGTACAACGCTCACTACCCCAAGTTCCTCTTGCCCCCCTACGGCATGAATTGTAATGGC
CTGAGCGCTGTGAGCAGCATGAATGGCATCAACAACTTTGGCCTCTTCCCGAGGCTGTGCCCTGTCTACA
GCAATCTCCTCGGTGGGGGCAGCCTGCCCCACCCCATGCTCAACCCCACTTCTCTCCCGAGCTCGCTGCC
CTCAGATGGAGCCCGGAGGTTGCTCCAGCCGGAGCATCCCAGGGAGGTGCTTGTCCCGGCGCCCCACAGT
GCCTTCTCCTTTACCGGGGCCGCCGCCAGCATGAAGGACAAGGCCTGTAGCCCCACAAGCGGGTCTCCCA
CGGCGGGAACAGCCGCCACGGCAGAACATGTGGTGCAGCCCAAAGCTACCTCAGCAGCGATGGCAGCCCC
CAGCAGCGACGAAGCCATGAATCTCATTAAAAACAAAAGAAACATGACCGGCTACAAGACCCTTCCCTAC
CCGCTGAAGAAGCAGAACGGCAAGATCAAGTACGAATGCAACGTTTGCGCCAAGACTTTCGGCCAGCTCT
CCAATCTGAAGGTCCACCTGAGAGTGCACAGTGGAGAACGGCCTTTCAAATGTCAGACTTGCAACAAGGG
CTTTACTCAGCTCGCCCACCTGCAGAAACACTACCTGGTACACACGGGAGAAAAGCCACATGAATGCCAG
GTCTGCCACAAGAGATTTAGCAGCACCAGCAATCTCAAGACCCACCTGCGACTCCATTCTGGAGAGAAAC
CATACCAATGCAAGGTGTGCCCTGCCAAGTTCACCCAGTTTGTGCACCTGAAACTGCACAAGCGTCTGCA
CACCCGGGAGCGGCCCCACAAGTGCTCCCAGTGCCACAAGAACTACATCCATCTCTGTAGCCTCAAGGTT
CACCTGAAAGGGAACTGCGCTGCGGCCCCGGCGCCTGGGCTGCCCTTGGAAGATCTGACCCGAATCAATG
AAGAAATCGAGAAGTTTGACATCAGTGACAATGCTGACCGGCTCGAGGACGTGGAGGATGACATCAGTGT
GATCTCTGTAGTGGAGAAGGAAATTCTGGCCGTGGTCAGAAAAGAGAAAGAAGAAACTGGCCTGAAAGTG
TCTTTGCAAAGAAACATGGGGAATGGACTCCTCTCCTCAGGGTGCAGCCTTTATGAGTCATCAGATCTAC
CCCTCATGAAGTTGCCTCCCAGCAACCCACTACCTCTGGTACCTGTAAAGGTCAAACAAGAAACAGTTGA
ACCAATGGATCCTTTGCCAACTTTCTTGTACAAAGTTGGCATTATAAGAAAGCATTGCTTATCAATTTGT
TGCAACGAACAGGTCACTATCAGTCAAAATAAAATCATTATTTGCCATCCAGCTGATATCCCCTATAGTG
AGTCGTATTACATGGTCATAGCTGTTTCCTGGCAGCTCTGGCCCGTGTCTCAAAATCTCTGATGTTACAT
TGCACAAGATAAAAATATATCATCATGCCTCCTCTAGACCAGCCAGGACAGAAATGCCTCGACTTCGCTG
CTACCCAAGGTTGCCGGGTGACGCACACCGTGGAAACGGATGAAGGCACGAACCCAGTGGACATAAGCCT
GTTCGGTTCGTAAGCTGTAATGCAAGTAGCGTATGCGCTCACGCAACTGGTCCAGAACCTTGACCGAACG
CAGCGGTGGTAACGGCGCAGTGGCGGTTTTCATGGCTTGTTATGACTGTTTTTTTGGGGTACAGTCTATG
CCTCGGGCATCCAAGCAGCAAGCGCGTTACGCCGTGGGTCGATGTTTGATGTTATGGAGCAGCAACGATG
TTACGCAGCAGGGCAGTCGCCCTAAAACAAAGTTAAACATTATGAGGGAAGCGGTGATCGCCGAAGTATC
GACTCAACTATCAGAGGTAGTTGGCGTCATCGAGCGCCATCTCGAACCGACGTTGCTGGCCGTACATTTG
TACGGCTCCGCAGTGGATGGCGGCCTGAAGCCACACAGTGATATTGATTTGCTGGTTACGGTGACCGTAA
GGCTTGATGAAACAACGCGGCGAGCTTTGATCAACGACCTTTTGGAAACTTCGGCTTCCCCTGGAGAGAG
CGAGATTCTCCGCGCTGTAGAAGTCACCATTGTTGTGCACGACGACATCATTCCGTGGCGTTATCCAGCT
AAGCGCGAACTGCAATTTGGAGAATGGCAGCGCAATGACATTCTTGCAGGTATCTTCGAGCCAGCCACGA
TCGACATTGATCTGGCTATCTTGCTGACAAAAGCAAGAGAACATAGCGTTGCCTTGGTAGGTCCAGCGGC
GGAGGAACTCTTTGATCCGGTTCCTGAACAGGATCTATTTGAGGCGCTAAATGAAACCTTAACGCTATGG
AACTCGCCGCCCGACTGGGCTGGCGATGAGCGAAATGTAGTGCTTACGTTGTCCCGCATTTGGTACAGCG
CAGTAACCGGCAAAATCGCGCCGAAGGATGTCGCTGCCGACTGGGCAATGGAGCGCCTGCCGGCCCAGTA
TCAGCCCGTCATACTTGAAGCTAGACAGGCTTATCTTGGACAAGAAGAAGATCGCTTGGCCTCGCGCGCA
GATCAGTTGGAAGAATTTGTCCACTACGTGAAAGGCGAGATCACCAAGGTAGTCGGCAAATAACCCTCGA
GCCACCCATGACCAAAATCCCTTAACGTGAGTTACGCGTCGTTCCACTGAGCGTCAGACCCCGTAGAAAA
GATCAAAGGATCTTCTTGAGATCCTTTTTTTCTGCGCGTAATCTGCTGCTTGCAAACAAAAAAACCACCG
CTACCAGCGGTGGTTTGTTTGCCGGATCAAGAGCTACCAACTCTTTTTCCGAAGGTAACTGGCTTCAGCA
GAGCGCAGATACCAAATACTGTTCTTCTAGTGTAGCCGTAGTTAGGCCACCACTTCAAGAACTCTGTAGC
ACCGCCTACATACCTCGCTCTGCTAATCCTGTTACCAGTGGCTGCTGCCAGTGGCGATAAGTCGTGTCTT
ACCGGGTTGGACTCAAGACGATAGTTACCGGATAAGGCGCAGCGGTCGGGCTGAACGGGGGGTTCGTGCA
CACAGCCCAGCTTGGAGCGAACGACCTACACCGAACTGAGATACCTACAGCGTGAGCTATGAGAAAGCGC
CACGCTTCCCGAAGGGAGAAAGGCGGACAGGTATCCGGTAAGCGGCAGGGTCGGAACAGGAGAGCGCACG
AGGGAGCTTCCAGGGGGAAACGCCTGGTATCTTTATAGTCCTGTCGGGTTTCGCCACCTCTGACTTGAGC
GTCGATTTTTGTGATGCTCGTCAGGGGGGCGGAGCCTATGGAAAAACGCCAGCAACGCGGCCTTTTTACG
GTTCCTGGCCTTTTGCTGGCCTTTTGCTCACATGTT
Features (pLannotate 1.2.2; 12 found; start..end, strand, type, name):
    121..213     +  CDS            lacI (fragment): lac repressor; lacI; The lac repressor binds to the lac operator to inhibit transcription in E. coli. This inhibition can be relieved by adding lactose or isopropyl-β-D-thiogalactopyranoside (IPTG).
    268..295     -  terminator     rrnB T2 terminator: transcription terminator T2 from the E. coli rrnB gene
    427..470     +  terminator     rrnB T1 terminator: Escherichia coli rrnB; transcription terminator T1 from the E. coli rrnB gene
    517..553     -  CDS            lacZα (fragment): LacZα fragment of β-galactosidase; lacZ fragment
    570..665     +  protein_bind   attL3: mutant version of attL; recombination site for the Gateway® LR reaction LR Clonase™
    677..2743    +  CDS            PRDM1 (fragment): PRDM1_HUMAN - Also known as BLIMP1. Experimental evidence at protein level: Swiss-Prot protein existence level 1. Transcription factor that mediates a transcriptional program in various innate and adaptive immune tissue-resident lymphocyte T cell types such as tissue-resident memory T (Trm), natural killer (trNK) and natural killer T (NKT) cells and negatively regulates gene expression of proteins that promote the egress of tissue-resident T-cell populations from non-lymphoid organs. Plays a role in the development, retention and long-term establishment of adaptive and innate tissue- resident
   2748..2843    -  protein_bind   attL3: mutant version of attL; recombination site for the Gateway® LR reaction LR Clonase™
   2862..2880    -  promoter       T7 promoter: promoter for bacteriophage T7 RNA polymerase
   3070..3093    +  promoter       Pc promoter (fragment): intI1 (promoter lies within the coding sequence); class 1 integron promoter
   3269..3325    +  CDS            GmR (fragment): gentamycin acetyltransferase; aacC1; confers resistance to gentamycin
   3332..4123    +  CDS            SmR: aminoglycoside adenylyltransferase (Murphy, 1985); aadA; confers resistance to spectinomycin and streptomycin
   4216..4804    +  rep_origin     ori: high-copy-number ColE1/pMB1/pBR322/pUC origin of replication
