[The description below was written by a language model from this plasmid's Addgene catalogue record and pLannotate feature annotations shown in this document.]
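Description:
pDONR223_PRDM1_WT is a Gateway entry clone built on the Invitrogen pDONR223 backbone. It carries the wild-type human PRDM1 open reading frame (also known as BLIMP1 or PRDI-BF1; reference transcript NM_182907.2) and belongs to the Target Accelerator Plasmid Collection. The sequenced plasmid is 4,866 nt. It replicates in E. coli from a high-copy ColE1/pUC-type origin and is selected with spectinomycin through the aadA (SmR) aminoglycoside adenylyltransferase gene. This gene sits downstream of a fragment of a class 1 integron Pc promoter and a residual gentamicin acetyltransferase fragment. Upstream of the cloning site, rrnB T1 and T2 terminators insulate the insert from read-through transcription. Short lacI and lacZα remnants are backbone leftovers with no functional role.

The PRDM1 coding sequence spans about 2.07 kb and is flanked on both sides by attL recombination sites. The automated annotation labels both as attL3, and they lie in opposite orientations. These sites allow LR Clonase-mediated transfer of the ORF into any compatible Gateway destination vector. The record lists no promoter for the insert, so the plasmid is a shuttle or storage clone rather than an expression construct. A T7 promoter lies just outside the downstream attL site, pointing back toward the insert. The clone is in the "open" configuration, with no stop codon immediately after the insert, so the ORF can be fused in frame to C-terminal tags or reporters supplied by the destination vector.

PRDM1 encodes a transcription factor involved in lymphocyte differentiation programs. Within this collection, the wild-type clone most likely serves as the reference allele alongside variant clones in functional studies of cancer-associated alleles.
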