Addgene plasmid #81740: pDONR223_PRDM1_WT
Purpose: Gateway Donor vector containing PRDM1 , part of the Target Accelerator Plasmid Collection.
Depositing lab: Jesse Boehm & William Hahn & David Root. Depositing organization: Broad Institute. Publication: Systematic Functional Interrogation of Rare Cancer Variants Identifies Oncogenic Alleles. Kim E, Ilic N, Shrestha Y, Zou L, Kamburov A, Zhu C, Yang X, Lubonja R, Tran N, Nguyen C, Lawrence MS, Piccioni F, Bagul M, Doench JG, Chouinard CR, Wu X, Hogstrom L, Natoli T, Tamayo P, Horn H, Corsello SM, Lage K, Root DE, Subramanian A, Golub TR, Getz G, Boehm JS, Hahn WC. Cancer Discov. 2016 Jul;6(7):714-26. doi: 10.1158/2159-8290.CD-16-0160. Epub 2016 May 4. PubMed 27147599.
Backbone
  Vector backbone: pDONR223
  Backbone manufacturer: Invitrogen
  Backbone size w/o insert (bp): 2790
  Vector type: Gateway Entry vector
Growth in bacteria
  Bacterial resistance: Spectinomycin, 50 μg/mL
  Growth temperature: 37°C
  Growth strain: DH5alpha
  Copy number: High Copy
Gene/Insert
  Gene/Insert name: PRDM1 (alt name: NM_182907.2)
  Species: H. sapiens (human)
  Mutation: WT
  Entrez Gene: PRDM1 (a.k.a. BLIMP1, PRDI-BF1)
  Promoter: None
  Cloning method: Gateway Cloning
  Sequencing primers: 5′ M13pUC-fwd; 3′ M13-Rev
Terms and licenses: Academic/Nonprofit Terms; Industry Terms: Not Available to Industry
Depositor comments: Open state: NO stop codon immediately follows insert
How to cite: pDONR223_PRDM1_WT was a gift from Jesse Boehm & William Hahn & David Root (Addgene plasmid # 81740 ; http://n2t.net/addgene:81740 ; RRID:Addgene_81740)
