>Addgene plasmid #81740 | pDONR223_PRDM1_WT | depositor partial sequence | sequence record 155059 | Insert sequence
ATGGAAAAGATCTATTCCAGAGGGGAGCTTCACCACTTCATTGACGGCTTTAATGAAGAGAAAAGCAACT
GGATGCGCTATGTGAATCCAGCACACTCTCCCCGGGAGCAAAACCTGGCTGCGTGTCAGAACGGGATGAA
CATCTACTTCTACACCATTAAGCCCATCCCTGCCAACCAGGAACTTCTTGTGTGGTATTGTCGGGACTTT
GCAGAAAGGCTTCACTACCCTTATCCCGGAGAGCTGACAATGATGAATCTCACACAAACACAGAGCAGTC
TAAAGCAACCGAGCACTGAGAAAAATGAACTCTGCCCAAAGAATGTCCCAAAGAGAGAGTACAGCGTGAA
AGAAATCCTAAAATTGGACTCCAACCCCTCCAAAGGAAAGGACCTCTACCGTTCTAACATTTCACCCCTC
ACATCAGAAAAGGACCTCGATGACTTTAGAAGACGTGGGAGCCCCGAAATGCCCTTCTACCCTCGGGTCG
TTTACCCCATCCGGGCCCCTCTGCCAGAAGACTTTTTGAAAGCTTCCCTGGCCTACGGGATCGAGAGACC
CACGTACATCACTCGCTCCCCCATTCCATCCTCCACCACTCCAAGCCCCTCTGCAAGAAGCAGCCCCGAC
CAAAGCCTCAAGAGCTCCAGCCCTCACAGCAGCCCTGGGAATACGGTGTCCCCTGTGGGCCCCGGCTCTC
AAGAGCACCGGGACTCCTACGCTTACTTGAACGCGTCCTACGGCACGGAAGGTTTGGGCTCCTACCCTGG
CTACGCACCCCTGCCCCACCTCCCGCCAGCTTTCATCCCCTCGTACAACGCTCACTACCCCAAGTTCCTC
TTGCCCCCCTACGGCATGAATTGTAATGGCCTGAGCGCTGTGAGCAGCATGAATGGCATCAACAACTTTG
GCCTCTTCCCGAGGCTGTGCCCTGTCTACAGCAATCTCCTCGGTGGGGGCAGCCTGCCCCACCCCATGCT
CAACCCCACTTCTCTCCCGAGCTCGCTGCCCTCAGATGGAGCCCGGAGGTTGCTCCAGCCGGAGCATCCC
AGGGAGGTGCTTGTCCCGGCGCCCCACAGTGCCTTCTCCTTTACCGGGGCCGCCGCCAGCATGAAGGACA
AGGCCTGTAGCCCCACAAGCGGGTCTCCCACGGCGGGAACAGCCGCCACGGCAGAACATGTGGTGCAGCC
CAAAGCTACCTCAGCAGCGATGGCAGCCCCCAGCAGCGACGAAGCCATGAATCTCATTAAAAACAAAAGA
AACATGACCGGCTACAAGACCCTTCCCTACCCGCTGAAGAAGCAGAACGGCAAGATCAAGTACGAATGCA
ACGTTTGCGCCAAGACTTTCGGCCAGCTCTCCAATCTGAAGGTCCACCTGAGAGTGCACAGTGGAGAACG
GCCTTTCAAATGTCAGACTTGCAACAAGGGCTTTACTCAGCTCGCCCACCTGCAGAAACACTACCTGGTA
CACACGGGAGAAAAGCCACATGAATGCCAGGTCTGCCACAAGAGATTTAGCAGCACCAGCAATCTCAAGA
CCCACCTGCGACTCCATTCTGGAGAGAAACCATACCAATGCAAGGTGTGCCCTGCCAAGTTCACCCAGTT
TGTGCACCTGAAACTGCACAAGCGTCTGCACACCCGGGAGCGGCCCCACAAGTGCTCCCAGTGCCACAAG
AACTACATCCATCTCTGTAGCCTCAAGGTTCACCTGAAAGGGAACTGCGCTGCGGCCCCGGCGCCTGGGC
TGCCCTTGGAAGATCTGACCCGAATCAATGAAGAAATCGAGAAGTTTGACATCAGTGACAATGCTGACCG
GCTCGAGGACGTGGAGGATGACATCAGTGTGATCTCTGTAGTGGAGAAGGAAATTCTGGCCGTGGTCAGA
AAAGAGAAAGAAGAAACTGGCCTGAAAGTGTCTTTGCAAAGAAACATGGGGAATGGACTCCTCTCCTCAG
GGTGCAGCCTTTATGAGTCATCAGATCTACCCCTCATGAAGTTGCCTCCCAGCAACCCACTACCTCTGGT
ACCTGTAAAGGTCAAACAAGAAACAGTTGAACCAATGGATCCT
