>Addgene plasmid #81740 | pDONR223_PRDM1_WT | addgene partial sequence | sequence record 160328 | M13-F20 5'-TGTAAAACGACGGCCAGT-3'
TTTTATTTTGACTGATAGTGACCTGTTCGTTGCAACAAATTGATGAGCAATGCTTTTTTATAATGCCAAC
TTTGTACAAAAAAGTTGGCACCATGGAAAAGATCTATTCCAGAGGGGAGCTTCACCACTTCATTGACGGC
TTTAATGAAGAGAAAAGCAACTGGATGCGCTATGTGAATCCAGCACACTCTCCCCGGGAGCAAAACCTGG
CTGCGTGTCAGAACGGGATGAACATCTACTTCTACACCATTAAGCCCATCCCTGCCAACCAGGAACTTCT
TGTGTGGTATTGTCGGGACTTTGCAGAAAGGCTTCACTACCCTTATCCCGGAGAGCTGACAATGATGAAT
CTCACACAAACACAGAGCAGTCTAAAGCAACCGAGCACTGAGAAAAATGAACTCTGCCCAAAGAATGTCC
CAAAGAGAGAGTACAGCGTGAAAGAAATCCTAAAATTGGACTCCAACCCCTCCAAAGGAAAGGACCTCTA
CCGTTCTAACATTTCACCCCTCACATCAGAAAAGGACCTCGATGACTTTAGAAGACGTGGGAGCCCCGAA
ATGCCCTTCTACCCTCGGGTCGTTTACCCCATCCGGGCCCCTCTGCCAGAAGACTTTTTGAAAGCTTCCC
TGGCCTACGGGATCGAGAGACCCACGTACATCACTCGCTCCCCCATTCCATCCTCCACCACTCCAAGCCC
CTCTGCAAGAAGCAGCCCCGACCAAAGCCTCAAGAGCTCCAGCCCTCACAGCAGCCCTGGGAATACGGTG
TCCCCTGTGGGCCCCGGCTCTCAAGAGCACCGGGACTCCTACGCTTACTTGAACGCGTCCTACGGCACGG
AAGGTTTGGGCTCCTACCCTGGCTACGCACCCCTGCCCCACCTCCCGCCAGCTTTCATCCCCTCGTACAA
CGCTCACTACCCCAAGTTCCTCTTGCCCCCCTACGGCATGAATTGTAATGGCCTGAGCGCTGTGAGCAGC
ATGAATGGCATCAACAACTTTGGCCTCTTCCCGAGGCTGTGCCCTGTCTACAGCAATCTCCTCGGTGGGG
GCAGCCTGCCCCACCCCATG
